>Addgene plasmid #122876 | pICE ADE2 | depositor full sequence | sequence record 234407 | pICE ADE2 sequence 6080 bps
TCTTAGGACGGATCGCTTGCCTGTAACTTACACGCGCCTCGTATCTTTTAATGATGGAATAATTTGGGAA
TTTACTCTGTGTTTATTTATTTTTATGTTTTGTATTTGGATTTTAGAAAGTAAATAAAGAAGGTAGAAGA
GTTACGGAATGAAGAAAAAAAAATAAACAAAGGTTTAAAAAATTTCAACAAAAAGCGTACTTTACATATA
TATTTATTAGACAAGAAAAGCAGATTAAATAGATATACATTCGATTAACGATAAGTAAAATGTAAAATCA
CAGGATTTTCGTGTGTGGTCTTCTACACAGACAAGATGAAACAATTCGGCATTAATACCTGAGAGCAGGA
AGAGCAAGATAAAAGGTAGTATTTGTTGGCGATCCCCCTAGAGTCTTTTACATCTTCGGAAAACAAAAAC
TATTTTTTCTTTAATTTCTTTTTTTACTTTCTATTTTTAATTTATATATTTATATTAAAAAATTTAAATT
ATAATTATTTTTATAGCACGTGATGAAAAGGACCCAGGTGGCGCGGCCGCCACCGCGGTGGAGCTCCAGC
TTTTGTTCCCTTTAGTGAGGGTTAATTGCGCGCTTGGCGTAATCATGGTCATAGCTGTTTCCTGTGTGAA
ATTGTTATCCGCTCACAATTCCACACAACATAGGAGCCGGAAGCATAAAGTGTAAAGCCTGGGGTGCCTA
ATGAGTGAGGTAACTCACATTAATTGCGTTGCGCTCACTGCCCGCTTTCCAGTCGGGAAACCTGTCGTGC
CAGCTGCATTAATGAATCGGCCAACGCGCGGGGAGAGGCGGTTTGCGTATTGGGCGCTCTTCCGCTTCCT
CGCTCACTGACTCGCTGCGCTCGGTCGTTCGGCTGCGGCGAGCGGTATCAGCTCACTCAAAGGCGGTAAT
ACGGTTATCCACAGAATCAGGGGATAACGCAGGAAAGAACATGTGAGCAAAAGGCCAGCAAAAGGCCAGG
AACCGTAAAAAGGCCGCGTTGCTGGCGTTTTTCCATAGGCTCCGCCCCCCTGACGAGCATCACAAAAATC
GACGCTCAAGTCAGAGGTGGCGAAACCCGACAGGACTATAAAGATACCAGGCGTTTCCCCCTGGAAGCTC
CCTCGTGCGCTCTCCTGTTCCGACCCTGCCGCTTACCGGATACCTGTCCGCCTTTCTCCCTTCGGGAAGC
GTGGCGCTTTCTCATAGCTCACGCTGTAGGTATCTCAGTTCGGTGTAGGTCGTTCGCTCCAAGCTGGGCT
GTGTGCACGAACCCCCCGTTCAGCCCGACCGCTGCGCCTTATCCGGTAACTATCGTCTTGAGTCCAACCC
GGTAAGACACGACTTATCGCCACTGGCAGCAGCCACTGGTAACAGGATTAGCAGAGCGAGGTATGTAGGC
GGTGCTACAGAGTTCTTGAAGTGGTGGCCTAACTACGGCTACACTAGAAGGACAGTATTTGGTATCTGCG
CTCTGCTGAAGCCAGTTACCTTCGGAAAAAGAGTTGGTAGCTCTTGATCCGGCAAACAAACCACCGCTGG
TAGCGGTGGTTTTTTTGTTTGCAAGCAGCAGATTACGCGCAGAAAAAAAGGATCTCAAGAAGATCCTTTG
ATCTTTTCTACGGGGTCTGACGCTCAGTGGAACGAAAACTCACGTTAAGGGATTTTGGTCATGAGATTAT
CAAAAAGGATCTTCACCTAGATCCTTTTAAATTAAAAATGAAGTTTTAAATCAATCTAAAGTATATATGA
GTAAACTTGGTCTGACAGTTACCAATGCTTAATCAGTGAGGCACCTATCTCAGCGATCTGTCTATTTCGT
TCATCCATAGTTGCCTGACTCCCCGTCGTGTAGATAACTACGATACGGGAGGGCTTACCATCTGGCCCCA
GTGCTGCAATGATACCGCGAGACCCACGCTCACCGGCTCCAGATTTATCAGCAATAAACCAGCCAGCCGG
AAGGGCCGAGCGCAGAAGTGGTCCTGCAACTTTATCCGCCTCCATCCAGTCTATTAATTGTTGCCGGGAA
GCTAGAGTAAGTAGTTCGCCAGTTAATAGTTTGCGCAACGTTGTTGCCATTGCTACAGGCATCGTGGTGT
CACGCTCGTCGTTTGGTATGGCTTCATTCAGCTCCGGTTCCCAACGATCAAGGCGAGTTACATGATCCCC
CATGTTGTGCAAAAAAGCGGTTAGCTCCTTCGGTCCTCCGATCGTTGTCAGAAGTAAGTTGGCCGCAGTG
TTATCACTCATGGTTATGGCAGCACTGCATAATTCTCTTACTGTCATGCCATCCGTAAGATGCTTTTCTG
TGACTGGTGAGTACTCAACCAAGTCATTCTGAGAATAGTGTATGCGGCGACCGAGTTGCTCTTGCCCGGC
GTCAATACGGGATAATACCGCGCCACATAGCAGAACTTTAAAAGTGCTCATCATTGGAAAACGTTCTTCG
GGGCGAAAACTCTCAAGGATCTTACCGCTGTTGAGATCCAGTTCGATGTAACCCACTCGTGCACCCAACT
GATCTTCAGCATCTTTTACTTTCACCAGCGTTTCTGGGTGAGCAAAAACAGGAAGGCAAAATGCCGCAAA
AAAGGGAATAAGGGCGACACGGAAATGTTGAATACTCATACTCTTCCTTTTTCAATATTATTGAAGCATT
TATCAGGGTTATTGTCTCATGAGCGGATACATATTTGAATGTATTTAGAAAAATAAACAAATAGGGGTTC
CGCGCACATTTCCCCGAAAAGTGCCACCTGACGTCTAAGAAACCATTATTATCATGACATTAACCTATAA
AAATAGGCGTATCACGAGGCCCTTTCGTCTCGCGCGTTTCGGTGATGACGGTGAAAACCTCTGACACATG
CAGCTCCCGGAGACGGTCACAGCTTGTCTGTAAGCGGATGCCGGGAGCAGACAAGCCCGTCAGGGCGCGT
CAGCGGGTGTTGGCGGGTGTCGGGGCTGGCTTAACTATGCGGCATCAGAGCAGATTGTACTGAGAGTGCA
CCATAGATCTGAATTAATTCTTGAATAATACATAACTTTTCTTAAAAGAATCAAAGACAGATAAAATTTA
AGAGATATTAAATATTAGTGAGAAGCCGAGAATTTTGTAACACCAACATAACACTGACATCTTTAACAAC
TTTTAATTATGATACATTTCTTACGTCATGATTGATTATTACAGCTATGCTGACAAATGACTCTTGTTGC
ATGGCTACGAACCGGGTAATACTAAGTGATTGACTCTTGCTGACCTTTTATTAAGAACTAAATGGACAAT
ATTATGGAGCATTTCATGTATAAATTGGTGCGTAAAATCGTTGGATCTCTCTTCTAAGTACATCCTACTA
TAACAATCAAGAAAAACAAGAAAATCGGACAAAACAATCAAGTATGGATTCTAGAACAGTTGGTATATTA
GGAGGGGGACAATTGGGACGTATGATTGTTGAGGCAGCAAACAGGCTCAACATTAAGACGGTAATACTAG
ATGCTGAAAATTCTCCTGCCAAACAAATAAGCAACTCCAATGACCACGTTAATGGCTCCTTTTCCAATCC
TCTTGATATCGAAAAACTAGCTGAAAAATGTGATGTGCTAACGATTGAGATTGAGCATGTTGATGTTCCT
ACACTAAAGAATCTTCAAGTAAAACATCCCAAATTAAAAATTTACCCTTCTCCAGAAACAATCAGATTGA
TACAAGACAAATATATTCAAAAAGAGCATTTAATCAAAAATGGTATAGCAGTTACCCAAAGTGTTCCTGT
GGAACAAGCCAGTGAGACGTCCCTATTGAATGTTGGAAGAGATTTGGGTTTTCCATTCGTCTTGAAGTCG
AGGACTTTGGCATACGATGGAAGAGGTAACTTCGTTGTAAAGAATAAGGAAATGATTCCGGAAGCTTTGG
AAGTACTGAAGGATCGTCCTTTGTACGCCGAAAAATGGGCACCATTTACTAAAGAATTAGCAGTCATGAT
TGTGAGGTCTGTTAACGGTTTAGTGTTTTCTTACCCAATTGTAGAGACTATCCACAAGGACAATATTTGT
GACTTATGTTATGCGCCTGCTAGAGTTCCGGACTCCGTTCAACTTAAGGCGAAGTTGTTGGCAGAAAATG
CAATCAAATCTTTTCCCGGTTGTGGTATATTTGGTGTGGAAATGTTCTATTTAGAAACAGGGGAATTGCT
TATTAACGAAATTGCCCCAAGGCCTCACAACTCTGGACATTATACCATTGATGCTTGCGTCACTTCTCAA
TTTGAAGCTCATTTGAGATCAATATTGGATTTGCCAATGCCAAAGAATTTCACATCTTTCTCCACCATTA
CAACGAACGCCATTATGCTAAATGTTCTTGGAGACAAACATACAAAAGATAAAGAGCTAGAAACTTGCGA
AAGAGCATTGGCGACTCCAGGTTCCTCAGTGTACTTATATGGAAAAGAGTCTAGACCTAACAGAAAAGTA
GGTCACATAAATATTATTGCCTCCAGTATGGCGGAATGTGAACAAAGGCTGAACTACATTACAGGTAGAA
CTGATATTCCAATCAAAATCTCTGTCGCTCAAAAGTTGGACTTGGAAGCAATGGTCAAACCATTGGTTGG
AATCATCATGGGATCAGACTCTGACTTGCCGGTAATGTCTGCCGCATGTGCGGTTTTAAAAGATTTTGGC
GTTCCATTTGAAGTGACAATAGTCTCTGCTCATAGAACTCCACATAGGATGTCAGCATATGCTATTTCCG
CAAGCAAGCGTGGAATTAAAACAATTATCGCTGGAGCTGGTGGGGCTGCTCACTTGCCAGGTATGGTGGC
TGCAATGACACCACTTCCTGTCATCGGTGTGCCCGTAAAAGGTTCTTGTCTAGATGGAGTAGATTCTTTA
CATTCAATTGTGCAAATGCCTAGAGGTGTTCCAGTAGCTACCGTCGCTATTAATAATAGTACGAACGCTG
CGCTGTTGGCTGTCAGACTGCTTGGCGCTTATGATTCAAGTTATACAACGAAAATGGAACAGTTTTTATT
AAAGCAAGAAGAAGAAGTTCTTGTCAAAGCACAAAAGTTAGAAACTGTCGGTTACGAAGCTTATCTAGAA
AACAAGTAATATATAAGTTTATTGATATACTTGTACAGCAAATAATTATAAAATGATATACCTATTTTTT
AGGCTTTGTTATGATTACATCAAATGTGGACTTCATACATAGAAATCAACGCTTACAGGTGTCCTTTTTT
AAGAATTTCATACATAAGATCTATGCGGTGTGAAATACCGCACAGATGCGTAAGGAGAAAATACCGCATC
AGGAAATTGTAAACGTTAATATTTTGTTAAAATTCGCGTTAAATTTTTGTTAAATCAGCTCATTTTTTAA
CCAATAGGCCGAAATCGGCAAAATCCCTTATAAATCAAAAGAATAGACCGAGATAGGGT
[37 nt withheld, positions 5450-5486]
AAAGAACGTGGACTCCAACGTCAAAGG
[49 nt withheld, positions 5514-5562]
T
[91 nt withheld, positions 5564-5654]
G
[124 nt withheld, positions 5656-5779]
CGCGCCATTCGCCATTCAGGCTGCGCAACTGTTGGGAAGGGCGATCGGTGCGGGCCTCTTCGCTATTACG
CCAGCTGGCGAAAGGGGGATGTGCTGCAAGGCGATTAAGTTGGGTAACGCCAGGGTTTTCCCAGTCACGA
CGTTGTAAAACGACGGCCAGTGAGCGCGCGTAATACGACTCACTATAGGGCGAATTGGGTACCGGGCCCC
CCCTCGAGGTCGACGGTATCGATAAGCTTGATATCGAATTCCTGCAGCCCGGGGGATCCACTAGTTCTAG
AGCGGCCGCCCTCTTAGCGCT
Features (pLannotate 1.2.2; 19 found; start..end, strand, type, name):
     11..514     -  misc_feature   CEN/ARS: S. cerevisiae CEN6 centromere fused to an autonomously replicating sequence
    533..556     -  misc_feature   MCS (fragment): pBluescript multiple cloning site
    569..587     -  promoter       T3 promoter: promoter for bacteriophage T3 RNA polymerase
    632..648     -  protein_bind   lac operator: The lac repressor binds to the lac operator to inhibit transcription in E. coli. This inhibition can be relieved by adding lactose or isopropyl-β-D-thiogalactopyranoside (IPTG). lac repressor encoded by lacI
    656..686     -  promoter       lac promoter: promoter for the E. coli lac operon
    701..722     -  protein_bind   CAP binding site: CAP binding activates transcription in the presence of cAMP. E. coli catabolite activator protein
    735..827     -  CDS            lacI (fragment): lac repressor; lacI; The lac repressor binds to the lac operator to inhibit transcription in E. coli. This inhibition can be relieved by adding lactose or isopropyl-β-D-thiogalactopyranoside (IPTG).
   1010..1598    -  rep_origin     ori: high-copy-number ColE1/pMB1/pBR322/pUC origin of replication
   1769..2629    -  CDS            AmpR: β-lactamase; bla; confers resistance to ampicillin, carbenicillin, and related antibiotics
   2630..2734    -  promoter       AmpR promoter: bla
   2829..2864    +  CDS            rop (fragment): Rop protein, which maintains plasmids at low copy number; rop
   2966..3015    +  misc_feature   bom (fragment): basis of mobility region from pBR322
   3028..3403    +  promoter       ADE2 promoter: S. cerevisiae ADE2
   3404..5116    +  CDS            ADE2: PUR6_YEAST - Experimental evidence at protein level: Swiss-Prot protein existence level 1. From Saccharomyces cerevisiae (strain ATCC 204508 / S288c) (Baker's yeast).
   5272..5323    +  misc_feature   bom (fragment): basis of mobility region from pBR322
   5324..5779    -  rep_origin     f1 ori (sequence partly withheld): f1 bacteriophage origin of replication; arrow indicates direction of (+) strand synthesis
   5787..5942    -  CDS            lacZα (fragment): LacZα fragment of β-galactosidase; lacZ fragment
   5950..5968    +  promoter       T7 promoter: promoter for bacteriophage T7 RNA polymerase
   5977..6069    -  misc_feature   MCS (fragment): pBluescript multiple cloning site
