>Addgene plasmid #122876 | pICE ADE2 | addgene full sequence | sequence record 238615 | Addgene NGS Result
GAAATTGTAAGCGTTAATATTTTGTTAAAATTCGCGTTAAATTTTTGTTAAATCAGCTCATTTTTTAACC
AATAGGCCGAAATCGGCAAAATCCCTTATAAATCAAAAGAATAGATCTGAATTAATTCTTGAATAATACA
TAACTTTTCTTAAAAGAATCAAAGACAGATAAAATTTAAGAGATATTAAATATTAGTGAGAAGCCGAGAA
TTTTGTAACACCAACATAACACTGACATCTTTAACAACTTTTAATTATGATACATTTCTTACGTCATGAT
TGATTATTACAGCTATGCTGACAAATGACTCTTGTTGCATGGCTACGAACCGGGTAATACTAAGTGATTG
ACTCTTGCTGACCTTTTATTAAGAACTAAATGGACAATATTATGGAGCATTTCATGTATAAATTGGTGCG
TAAAATCGTTGGATCTCTCTTCTAAGTACATCCTACTATAACAATCAAGAAAAACAAGAAAATCGGACAA
AACAATCAAGTATGGATTCTAGAACAGTTGGTATATTAGGAGGGGGACAATTGGGACGTATGATTGTTGA
GGCAGCAAACAGGCTCAACATTAAGACGGTAATACTAGATGCTGAAAATTCTCCTGCCAAACAAATAAGC
AACTCCAATGACCACGTTAATGGCTCCTTTTCCAATCCTCTTGATATCGAAAAACTAGCTGAAAAATGTG
ATGTGCTAACGATTGAGATTGAGCATGTTGATGTTCCTACACTAAAGAATCTTCAAGTAAAACATCCCAA
ATTAAAAATTTACCCTTCTCCAGAAACAATCAGATTGATACAAGACAAATATATTCAAAAAGAGCATTTA
ATCAAAAATGGTATAGCAGTTACCCAAAGTGTTCCTGTGGAACAAGCCAGTGAGACGTCCCTATTGAATG
TTGGAAGAGATTTGGGTTTTCCATTCGTCTTGAAGTCGAGGACTTTGGCATACGATGGAAGAGGTAACTT
CGTTGTAAAGAATAAGGAAATGATTCCGGAAGCTTTGGAAGTACTGAAGGATCGTCCTTTGTACGCCGAA
AAATGGGCACCATTTACTAAAGAATTAGCAGTCATGATTGTGAGGTCTGTTAACGGTTTAGTGTTTTCTT
ACCCAATTGTAGAGACTATCCACAAGGACAATATTTGTGACTTATGTTATGCGCCTGCTAGAGTTCCGGA
CTCCGTTCAACTTAAGGCGAAGTTGTTGGCAGAAAATGCAATCAAATCTTTTCCCGGTTGTGGTATATTT
GGTGTGGAAATGTTCTATTTAGAAACAGGGGAATTGCTTATTAACGAAATTGCCCCAAGGCCTCACAACT
CTGGACATTATACCATTGATGCTTGCGTCACTTCTCAATTTGAAGCTCATTTGAGATCAATATTGGATTT
GCCAATGCCAAAGAATTTCACATCTTTCTCCACCATTACAACGAACGCCATTATGCTAAATGTTCTTGGA
GACAAACATACAAAAGATAAAGAGCTAGAAACTTGCGAAAGAGCATTGGCGACTCCAGGTTCCTCAGTGT
ACTTATATGGAAAAGAGTCTAGACCTAACAGAAAAGTAGGTCACATAAATATTATTGCCTCCAGTATGGC
GGAATGTGAACAAAGGCTGAACTACATTACAGGTAGAACTGATATTCCAATCAAAATCTCTGTCGCTCAA
AAGTTGGACTTGGAAGCAATGGTCAAACCATTGGTTGGAATCATCATGGGATCAGACTCTGACTTGCCGG
TAATGTCTGCCGCATGTGCGGTTTTAAAAGATTTTGGCGTTCCATTTGAAGTGACAATAGTCTCTGCTCA
TAGAACTCCACATAGGATGTCAGCATATGCTATTTCCGCAAGCAAGCGTGGAATTAAAACAATTATCGCT
GGAGCTGGTGGGGCTGCTCACTTGCCAGGTATGGTGGCTGCAATGACACCACTTCCTGTCATCGGTGTGC
CCGTAAAAGGTTCTTGTCTAGATGGAGTAGATTCTTTACATTCAATTGTGCAAATGCCTAGAGGTGTTCC
AGTAGCTACCGTCGCTATTAATAATAGTACGAACGCTGCGCTGTTGGCTGTCAGACTGCTTGGCGCTTAT
GATTCAAGTTATACAACGAAAATGGAACAGTTTTTATTAAAGCAAGAAGAAGAAGTTCTTGTCAAAGCAC
AAAAGTTAGAAACTGTCGGTTACGAAGCTTATCTAGAAAACAAGTAATATATAAGTTTATTGATATACTT
GTACAGCAAATAATTATAAAATGATATACCTATTTTTTAGGCTTTGTTATGATTACATCAAATGTGGACT
TCATACATAGAAATCAACGCTTACAGGTGTCCTTTTTTAAGAATTTCATACATAAGATCTATGCGGTGTG
AAATACCGCACAGATGCGTAAGGAGAAAATACCGCATCAGGAAATTGTAAGCGTTAATATTTTGTTAAAA
TTCGCGTTAAATTTTTGTTAAATCAGCTCATTTTTTAACCAATAGGCCGAAATCGGCAAAATCCCTTATA
AATCAAAAGAATAGACCGAGATAGGGT
[37 nt withheld, positions 2548-2584]
AAAGAACGTGGACTCCAACGTCAAAGG
[49 nt withheld, positions 2612-2660]
T
[91 nt withheld, positions 2662-2752]
G
[124 nt withheld, positions 2754-2877]
CCATTCGCCATTCAGGCTGCGCAACTGTTGGGAAGGGCGATCGGTGCGGGCCTCTTCGCTATTACGCCAG
CTGGCGAAAGGGGGATGTGCTGCAAGGCGATTAAGTTGGGTAACGCCAGGGTTTTCCCAGTCACGACGTT
GTAAAACGACGGCCAGTGAGCGCGCGTAATACGACTCACTATAGGGCGAATTGGGTACCGGGCCCCCCCT
CGAGGTCGACGGTATCGATAAGCTTGATATCGAATTCCTGCAGCCCGGGGGATCCACTAGTTCTAGAGCG
GCCGCCCTCTTAGCGCTTCTTAGGACGGATCGCTTGCCTGTAACTTACACGCGCCTCGTATCTTTTAATG
ATGGAATAATTTGGGAATTTACTCTGTGTTTATTTATTTTTATGTTTTGTATTTGGATTTTAGAAAGTAA
ATAAAGAAGGTAGAAGAGTTACGGAATGAAGAAAAAAAAATAAACAAAGGTTTAAAAAATTTCAACAAAA
AGCGTACTTTACATATATATTTATTAGACAAGAAAAGCAGATTAAATAGATATACATTCGATTAACGATA
AGTAAAATGTAAAATCACAGGATTTTCGTGTGTGGTCTTCTACACAGACAAGATGAAACAATTCGGCATT
AATACCTGAGAGCAGGAAGAGCAAGATAAAAGGTAGTATTTGTTGGCGATCCCCCTAGAGTCTTTTACAT
CTTCGGAAAACAAAAACTATTTTTTCTTTAATTTCTTTTTTTACTTTCTATTTTTAATTTATATATTTAT
ATTAAAAAATTTAAATTATAATTATTTTTATAGCACGTGATGAAAAGGACCCAGGTGGCGCGGCCGCCAC
CGCGGTGGAGCTCCAGCTTTTGTTCCCTTTAGTGAGGGTTAATTGCGCGCTTGGCGTAATCATGGTCATA
GCTGTTTCCTGTGTGAAATTGTTATCCGCTCACAATTCCACACAACATACGAGCCGGAAGCATAAAGTGT
AAAGCCTGGGGTGCCTAATGAGTGAGCTAACTCACATTAATTGCGTTGCGCTCACTGCCCGCTTTCCAGT
CGGGAAACCTGTCGTGCCAGCTGCATTAATGAATCGGCCAACGCGCGGGGAGAGGCGGTTTGCGTATTGG
GCGCTCTTCCGCTTCCTCGCTCACTGACTCGCTGCGCTCGGTCGTTCGGCTGCGGCGAGCGGTATCAGCT
CACTCAAAGGCGGTAATACGGTTATCCACAGAATCAGGGGATAACGCAGGAAAGAACATGTGAGCAAAAG
GCCAGCAAAAGGCCAGGAACCGTAAAAAGGCCGCGTTGCTGGCGTTTTTCCATAGGCTCCGCCCCCCTGA
CGAGCATCACAAAAATCGACGCTCAAGTCAGAGGTGGCGAAACCCGACAGGACTATAAAGATACCAGGCG
TTTCCCCCTGGAAGCTCCCTCGTGCGCTCTCCTGTTCCGACCCTGCCGCTTACCGGATACCTGTCCGCCT
TTCTCCCTTCGGGAAGCGTGGCGCTTTCTCATAGCTCACGCTGTAGGTATCTCAGTTCGGTGTAGGTCGT
TCGCTCCAAGCTGGGCTGTGTGCACGAACCCCCCGTTCAGCCCGACCGCTGCGCCTTATCCGGTAACTAT
CGTCTTGAGTCCAACCCGGTAAGACACGACTTATCGCCACTGGCAGCAGCCACTGGTAACAGGATTAGCA
GAGCGAGGTATGTAGGCGGTGCTACAGAGTTCTTGAAGTGGTGGCCTAACTACGGCTACACTAGAAGAAC
AGTATTTGGTATCTGCGCTCTGCTGAAGCCAGTTACCTTCGGAAAAAGAGTTGGTAGCTCTTGATCCGGC
AAACAAACCACCGCTGGTAGCGGTGGTTTTTTTGTTTGCAAGCAGCAGATTACGCGCAGAAAAAAAGGAT
CTCAAGAAGATCCTTTGATCTTTTCTACGGGGTCTGACGCTCAGTGGAACGAAAACTCACGTTAAGGGAT
TTTGGTCATGAGATTATCAAAAAGGATCTTCACCTAGATCCTTTTAAATTAAAAATGAAGTTTTAAATCA
ATCTAAAGTATATATGAGTAAACTTGGTCTGACAGTTACCAATGCTTAATCAGTGAGGCACCTATCTCAG
CGATCTGTCTATTTCGTTCATCCATAGTTGCCTGACTCCCCGTCGTGTAGATAACTACGATACGGGAGGG
CTTACCATCTGGCCCCAGTGCTGCAATGATACCGCGAGACCCACGCTCACCGGCTCCAGATTTATCAGCA
ATAAACCAGCCAGCCGGAAGGGCCGAGCGCAGAAGTGGTCCTGCAACTTTATCCGCCTCCATCCAGTCTA
TTAATTGTTGCCGGGAAGCTAGAGTAAGTAGTTCGCCAGTTAATAGTTTGCGCAACGTTGTTGCCATTGC
TACAGGCATCGTGGTGTCACGCTCGTCGTTTGGTATGGCTTCATTCAGCTCCGGTTCCCAACGATCAAGG
CGAGTTACATGATCCCCCATGTTGTGCAAAAAAGCGGTTAGCTCCTTCGGTCCTCCGATCGTTGTCAGAA
GTAAGTTGGCCGCAGTGTTATCACTCATGGTTATGGCAGCACTGCATAATTCTCTTACTGTCATGCCATC
CGTAAGATGCTTTTCTGTGACTGGTGAGTACTCAACCAAGTCATTCTGAGAATAGTGTATGCGGCGACCG
AGTTGCTCTTGCCCGGCGTCAATACGGGATAATACCGCGCCACATAGCAGAACTTTAAAAGTGCTCATCA
TTGGAAAACGTTCTTCGGGGCGAAAACTCTCAAGGATCTTACCGCTGTTGAGATCCAGTTCGATGTAACC
CACTCGTGCACCCAACTGATCTTCAGCATCTTTTACTTTCACCAGCGTTTCTGGGTGAGCAAAAACAGGA
AGGCAAAATGCCGCAAAAAAGGGAATAAGGGCGACACGGAAATGTTGAATACTCATACTCTTCCTTTTTC
AATATTATTGAAGCATTTATCAGGGTTATTGTCTCATGAGCGGATACATATTTGAATGTATTTAGAAAAA
TAAACAAATAGGGGTTCCGCGCACATTTCCCCGAAAAGTGCCACCTGACGTCTAAGAAACCATTATTATC
ATGACATTAACCTATAAAAATAGGCGTATCACGAGGCCCTTTCGTCTCGCGCGTTTCGGTGATGACGGTG
AAAACCTCTGACACATGCAGCTCCCGGAGACGGTCACAGCTTGTCTGTAAGCGGATGCCGGGAGCAGACA
AGCCCGTCAGGGCGCGTCAGCGGGTGTTGGCGGGTGTCGGGGCTGGCTTAACTATGCGGCATCAGAGCAG
ATTGTACTGAGAGTGCACCATATGCGGTGTGAAATACCGCACAGATGCGTAAGGAGAAAATACCGCATCA
G
Features (pLannotate 1.2.2; 20 found; start..end, strand, type, name):
      2..115     -  rep_origin     f1 ori (fragment): f1 bacteriophage origin of replication; arrow indicates direction of (+) strand synthesis
    126..501     +  promoter       ADE2 promoter: S. cerevisiae ADE2
    502..2214    +  CDS            ADE2: PUR6_YEAST - Experimental evidence at protein level: Swiss-Prot protein existence level 1. From Saccharomyces cerevisiae (strain ATCC 204508 / S288c) (Baker's yeast).
   2370..2421    +  misc_feature   bom (fragment): basis of mobility region from pBR322
   2449..2877    -  rep_origin     f1 ori (sequence partly withheld): f1 bacteriophage origin of replication; arrow indicates direction of (+) strand synthesis
   2881..3036    -  CDS            lacZα (fragment): LacZα fragment of β-galactosidase; lacZ fragment
   3044..3062    +  promoter       T7 promoter: promoter for bacteriophage T7 RNA polymerase
   3071..3163    -  misc_feature   MCS (fragment): pBluescript multiple cloning site
   3185..3688    -  misc_feature   CEN/ARS: S. cerevisiae CEN6 centromere fused to an autonomously replicating sequence
   3707..3730    -  misc_feature   MCS (fragment): pBluescript multiple cloning site
   3743..3761    -  promoter       T3 promoter: promoter for bacteriophage T3 RNA polymerase
   3806..3822    -  protein_bind   lac operator: The lac repressor binds to the lac operator to inhibit transcription in E. coli. This inhibition can be relieved by adding lactose or isopropyl-β-D-thiogalactopyranoside (IPTG). lac repressor encoded by lacI
   3830..3860    -  promoter       lac promoter: promoter for the E. coli lac operon
   3875..3896    -  protein_bind   CAP binding site: CAP binding activates transcription in the presence of cAMP. E. coli catabolite activator protein
   3909..4001    -  CDS            lacI (fragment): lac repressor; lacI; The lac repressor binds to the lac operator to inhibit transcription in E. coli. This inhibition can be relieved by adding lactose or isopropyl-β-D-thiogalactopyranoside (IPTG).
   4184..4772    -  rep_origin     ori: high-copy-number ColE1/pMB1/pBR322/pUC origin of replication
   4943..5803    -  CDS            AmpR: β-lactamase; bla; confers resistance to ampicillin, carbenicillin, and related antibiotics
   5804..5908    -  promoter       AmpR promoter: bla
   6003..6038    +  CDS            rop (fragment): Rop protein, which maintains plasmids at low copy number; rop
   6140..1       +  misc_feature   bom (fragment) (across the origin): basis of mobility region from pBR322
