[The description below was written by a language model from this plasmid's Addgene catalogue record and pLannotate feature annotations shown in this document.]
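Description:
pICE ADE2 is an empty-backbone yeast shuttle vector from the ICE plasmid series (the name refers to Integration after CEN Excision). It is designed to combine the convenience of recombination cloning in Saccharomyces cerevisiae with the stability of a genomically integrated construct. In E. coli it is maintained through a high-copy ColE1/pUC-type origin and selected with ampicillin via the AmpR β-lactamase gene under its own promoter. An f1 phage origin and remnants of the lac region (lac promoter, operator, CAP site and a lacZα fragment) are also annotated. In yeast, selection relies on the S. cerevisiae ADE2 gene driven by its native promoter, which complements adenine auxotrophy in ade2 strains.

The distinctive feature is the placement of the CEN6/ARS element within the pBluescript-derived multiple cloning site, whose two fragments flank it, with T7 and T3 promoters further out on either side. While the CEN/ARS is present, the plasmid replicates autonomously as a stable low-copy episome. This lets inserts be assembled by homologous recombination in yeast and the resulting plasmid be recovered. According to the stated purpose, the centromere is then excised, converting the construct into an integrating vector for stable genomic insertion; the record does not state the sites used for excision or the intended integration locus. No insert or yeast expression promoter is supplied, so users add their own cassette.

Two sequence records are available, a depositor sequence of 6,080 nt and a repository-determined sequence of 6,238 nt. They share the same feature set and order, but the longer one carries an additional f1 ori fragment upstream of the ADE2 promoter.
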