Addgene plasmid #122876: pICE ADE2
Purpose: (Empty Backbone) ADE2 ICE plasmid used to facilitate yeast recombination cloning and stable genomic Integration after CEN Excision.
Depositing lab: Randy Hampton. Depositing organization: University of California, San Diego (UCSD). Publication: ICE plasmids: combining the ease of yeast recombination cloning with the stability of genomic integration. Flagg MP, Kao A, Hampton RY. Yeast. 2019 May 10. doi: 10.1002/yea.3400. PubMed 31074531.
Backbone
  Vector backbone: ICE plasmid
  Vector type: Yeast Expression ; Yeast Recombination Cloning
Growth in bacteria
  Bacterial resistance: Ampicillin, 100 μg/mL
  Growth temperature: 37°C
  Growth strain: DH5alpha
  Copy number: High Copy
Gene/Insert
  Gene/Insert name: None
Terms and licenses: Academic/Nonprofit Terms; Industry Terms: Not Available to Industry
How to cite: pICE ADE2 was a gift from Randy Hampton (Addgene plasmid # 122876 ; http://n2t.net/addgene:122876 ; RRID:Addgene_122876)
